>Addgene plasmid #39285 | pFA6a-kanMX6-P81nmt1-3HA | addgene partial sequence | sequence record 51109 | SP6 5'-ATTTAGGTGACACTATAG-3'
GGTCGACGGATCTATATTACCCTGTTATCCCTAGCGGATCTGCCGGTAGAGGTGTGGTCAATAAGAGCGA
CCTCATACTATACCTGAGAAAGCAACCTGACCTACAGGAAAGAGTTACTCAAGAATAAGAATTTTCGTTT
TAAAACCTAAGAGTCACTTTAAAATTTGTATACACTTATTTTTTTTATAACTTATTTAATAATAAAAATC
ATAAATCATAAGAAATTCGCTTATTTAGAAGTGGCGCGCCTCAGCACTGAGCAGCGTAATCTGGAACGTC
ATATGGATAGGATCCTGCATAGTCCGGGACGTCATAGGGATAGCCCGCATAGTCAGGAACATCGTATGGG
TAAAAGATGTTAATTAAAGACATGATTTAACAAAGCGACTATAAGTCAGAAAGTGAGAATGAGATTGAAA
TAATTAATTCAACTTATTCAATTGATGATATGCCAGGATTCCTCTTCCATCTTCAATGTTTCGATTAACA
GGTCCATTATCCGGTTTTTAGTTTCGCTGCACATTGCCGAATGACAATCGGATTCCTTTAAGCTTTGCTT
TTGCCCTGTTTTCTCTCCCCAGTAATCGTTGGGTGACTGAACCATCCAGTAGCCGAGAGTTACGTTTTTC
CTGATTTAATAAATATCCATATCTATTTGTCTCGTGGTGTTTTACAGCAACTAACCGAAATTACTATTTT
GCATCATCCAACCATAAAGAGACAACAATAATTCTAGAAAACATATAACAAGTGTTTTTTTCTATTTACG
TCTCATACGCAAAGTCCACTTTACCATGTTTTGGAAACTTGTACCCAACCATTCATTTTTCGATTTTGTA
ATGAGGCTCTTTTCTTCTAACAATCATTGAGGTCATTATCATGTGTCCTCACCTATTG
