[The description below was written by a language model from this plasmid's Addgene catalogue record.]
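Description:
pFA6a-kanMX6-P81nmt1-3HA is a PCR-template plasmid built on the pFA6a backbone for genomic targeting in the fission yeast Schizosaccharomyces pombe. It is propagated in E. coli under ampicillin selection; the record does not give its copy number or name its bacterial origin. It is not designed to replicate in yeast. Instead, its roughly 2.9 kb module is amplified with primers carrying homology to a chosen chromosomal locus, and the product is integrated by homologous recombination.

The module has two parts. The first is the kanMX6 marker, a kanamycin-resistance gene placed in reverse orientation and flanked by the promoter and terminator of the Ashbya gossypii translation elongation factor 1α gene. Because these regulatory sequences are heterologous, recombination with the host genome is limited. The catalogue lists the yeast selectable marker as "Gentamicin"; kanMX cassettes are normally selected with the related aminoglycoside G418 (geneticin). The second part is the S. pombe nmt1 promoter, spanning -1163 to +6 of the locus and carrying a 7 bp deletion that removes a TATA-like element about 100 bp from its 3′ end. This is the P81 variant, generally known as the weakest of the thiamine-repressible nmt1 promoter series. It is followed by a triple HA epitope tag. The record also lists an ADH1 terminator downstream of the tag. The promoter insert sits between retained BglII and PacI sites, and Sp6 and T7 primer sites flank the module.

Integrating the module just upstream of a gene's start codon replaces the native promoter with low-level, thiamine-regulatable expression. It also adds an N-terminal 3xHA tag to the protein for detection or immunoprecipitation.
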