Addgene plasmid #39285: pFA6a-kanMX6-P81nmt1-3HA
Depositing lab: Jurg Bahler & John Pringle. Depositing organization: University of North Carolina at Chapel Hill. Publication: Heterologous modules for efficient and versatile PCR-based gene targeting in Schizosaccharomyces pombe. Bahler J, Wu JQ, Longtine MS, Shah NG, McKenzie A 3rd, Steever AB, Wach A, Philippsen P, Pringle JR. Yeast. 1998 Jul;14(10):943-51. 10.1002/(SICI)1097-0061(199807)14:10<943::AID-YEA292>3.0.CO;2-Y PubMed 9717240.
Backbone
  Vector backbone: pFA6a
  Backbone size w/o insert (bp): 2300
  Vector type: Yeast genomic targeting
  Selectable markers: Gentamicin
Growth in bacteria
  Bacterial resistance: Ampicillin, 100 μg/mL
  Growth temperature: 37°C
  Growth strain: DH5alpha
  Copy number: Unknown
Gene/Insert
  Gene/Insert name: nmt1 promoter
  Species: S. pombe (fission yeast)
  Insert size (bp): 2900
  Mutation: -1163 to +6 of nmt1 locus with a 7bp deletion (ATATAAA) ~100bp from 3' end of promoter
  Entrez Gene: nmt1 (a.k.a. SPCC1223.02)
  Tag / fusion protein: A. gossypii translation elongation factor 1a gene terminator (N terminal on insert); KanR reverse orientation (N terminal on insert); A. gossypii translation elongation factor 1a gene promoter (N terminal on insert); 3xHA (C terminal on insert); TADH1 (C terminal on insert)
  Cloning method: Restriction Enzyme; 5′ cloning site BglII (not destroyed); 3′ cloning site PacI (not destroyed)
  Sequencing primers: 5′ Sp6_primer; 3′ T7_promoter
Terms and licenses: Academic/Nonprofit Terms; Industry Terms: Not Available to Industry
How to cite: pFA6a-kanMX6-P81nmt1-3HA was a gift from Jurg Bahler & John Pringle (Addgene plasmid # 39285 ; http://n2t.net/addgene:39285 ; RRID:Addgene_39285)
